Addgene plasmid #149559: pBSV2H_Psyn-sgRNA500
Purpose: (Empty Backbone) gRNA expression in B. burgdorferi, parental vector
Depositing lab: Christine Jacobs-Wagner. Depositing organization: Stanford University. Publication: A CRISPR interference platform for selective downregulation of gene expression in Borrelia burgdorferi. Takacs CN, Scott M, Chang Y, Kloos ZA, Irnov I, Rosa PA, Liu J, Jacobs-Wagner C. Appl Environ Microbiol. 2020 Nov 30. pii: AEM.02519-20. doi: 10.1128/AEM.02519-20. PubMed 33257311.
Backbone
  Vector backbone: pBSV2H
  Backbone manufacturer: CJW lab
  Modifications to backbone: empty gRNA cassette
  Vector type: Bacterial Expression, CRISPR
  Selectable markers: Rifampicin
Growth in bacteria
  Bacterial resistance: Hygromycin, 200 μg/mL
  Growth temperature: 30°C
  Growth strain: DH5alpha
  Copy number: High Copy
Gene/Insert
  Gene/Insert name: None
  Promoter: Psyn
  Cloning method: Restriction Enzyme; 5′ cloning site Unknown (unknown if destroyed); 3′ cloning site Unknown (unknown if destroyed)
  Sequencing primers: 5′ Unknown
Terms and licenses: Academic/Nonprofit Terms; Industry Terms: Not Available to Industry
How to cite: pBSV2H_Psyn-sgRNA500 was a gift from Christine Jacobs-Wagner (Addgene plasmid # 149559 ; http://n2t.net/addgene:149559 ; RRID:Addgene_149559)
