[The description below was written by a language model from this plasmid's Addgene catalogue record and pLannotate feature annotations shown in this document.]
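Description:
pBSV2H_Psyn-sgRNA500 is an empty parental vector for expressing single guide RNAs in the Lyme disease spirochete Borrelia burgdorferi, built on the pBSV2H backbone as part of a CRISPR interference platform for selective knockdown of gene expression. It is catalogued as a high-copy bacterial expression/CRISPR plasmid. The annotated ColE1/pUC-type origin supports propagation in E. coli. The elements that would maintain it in B. burgdorferi are not identified in the feature table, which leaves a large region after the origin essentially unannotated. Selection relies on hph, the hygromycin B phosphotransferase gene. The catalogue also lists rifampicin as a selectable marker, but no corresponding gene is annotated. The table shows two identical hph blocks, each preceded by a fragment matching the B. burgdorferi hslU region, which probably supplies Borrelia-derived upstream sequence driving the marker. The record does not indicate whether this repeat is a true duplication or an artefact of sequence assembly.

The payload is the guide cassette, which sits within remnants of a lac promoter/operator and lacZα cloning region. A constitutive synthetic promoter, called Psyn in the catalogue and annotated as the J23119(SpeI) promoter, lies upstream of a roughly 500 bp stretch matching firefly luciferase, followed directly by the Streptococcus pyogenes Cas9 gRNA scaffold. The luciferase fragment appears to be a non-functional filler, consistent with "sgRNA500" in the name, that is replaced with a target-specific spacer to produce a working sgRNA, although the cloning sites are recorded as unknown. No Cas9 or dCas9 gene is annotated, so the nuclease-dead effector must come from elsewhere. The short ADH1 promoter and lacI hits are likely incidental matches.
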