Features (pLannotate 1.2.2; 16 found; start..end, strand, type, name):
     71..659     +  rep_origin     ori: high-copy-number ColE1/pMB1/pBR322/pUC origin of replication
   1625..1641    -  promoter       ADH1 promoter (fragment): S. cerevisiae ADH1; promoter for alcohol dehydrogenase 1
   4031..4123    +  CDS            lacI (fragment): lac repressor; lacI; The lac repressor binds to the lac operator to inhibit transcription in E. coli. This inhibition can be relieved by adding lactose or isopropyl-β-D-thiogalactopyranoside (IPTG).
   4136..4157    +  protein_bind   CAP binding site: CAP binding activates transcription in the presence of cAMP. E. coli catabolite activator protein
   4172..4202    +  promoter       lac promoter: promoter for the E. coli lac operon
   4210..4226    +  protein_bind   lac operator: The lac repressor binds to the lac operator to inhibit transcription in E. coli. This inhibition can be relieved by adding lactose or isopropyl-β-D-thiogalactopyranoside (IPTG). lac repressor encoded by lacI
   4256..4828    +  CDS            LUCI_PHOPY (fragment): Experimental evidence at protein level: Swiss-Prot protein existence level 1. Produces green light with a wavelength of 562 nm. From Photinus pyralis (Common eastern firefly) (Lampyris pyralis).
   4286..4320    +  promoter       J23119(SpeI) promoter: bacterial promoter (Registry of Standard Biological Parts BBa J23119) modified to end with an SpeI site
   4837..4912    +  misc_RNA       gRNA scaffold: guide RNA scaffold for the Streptococcus pyogenes CRISPR/Cas9 system
   4954..5108    +  CDS            lacZα (fragment): LacZα fragment of β-galactosidase; lacZ fragment
   5576..5650    -  ncRNA          AAC AAD leader: Accession: RF02912 - putative aminoglycoside riboswitch / attI site
   5752..6123    +  CDS            hslU (fragment): HSLU_BORBU - Protein inferred from homology: Swiss-Prot protein existence level 3. ATPase subunit of a proteasome-like degradation complex; this subunit has chaperone activity. The binding of ATP and its subsequent hydrolysis by HslU are essential for unfolding of protein substrates subsequently hydrolyzed by HslV. HslU recognizes the N-terminal part of its protein substrates and unfolds these before they are guided to HslV for hydrolysis. From Borrelia burgdorferi (strain ATCC 35210 / B31 / CIP 102532 / DSM 4680).
   6178..7194    +  CDS            hph: KHYB_ECOLX - Experimental evidence at protein level: Swiss-Prot protein existence level 1. The aminoglycoside phosphotransferases achieve inactivation of their antibiotic substrates by phosphorylation. Only phosphorylates hygromycin and closely related compounds such as demethyl analogs and destomycin. From Escherichia coli.
   7679..7753    -  ncRNA          AAC AAD leader: Accession: RF02912 - putative aminoglycoside riboswitch / attI site
   7855..8226    +  CDS            hslU (fragment): HSLU_BORBU - Protein inferred from homology: Swiss-Prot protein existence level 3. ATPase subunit of a proteasome-like degradation complex; this subunit has chaperone activity. The binding of ATP and its subsequent hydrolysis by HslU are essential for unfolding of protein substrates subsequently hydrolyzed by HslV. HslU recognizes the N-terminal part of its protein substrates and unfolds these before they are guided to HslV for hydrolysis. From Borrelia burgdorferi (strain ATCC 35210 / B31 / CIP 102532 / DSM 4680).
   8281..9297    +  CDS            hph: KHYB_ECOLX - Experimental evidence at protein level: Swiss-Prot protein existence level 1. The aminoglycoside phosphotransferases achieve inactivation of their antibiotic substrates by phosphorylation. Only phosphorylates hygromycin and closely related compounds such as demethyl analogs and destomycin. From Escherichia coli.
>Addgene plasmid #149559 | pBSV2H_Psyn-sgRNA500 | addgene full sequence | sequence record 317621 | Addgene NGS Result
CCAAAATCCCTTAACGTGAGTTTTCGTTCCACTGAGCGTCAGACCCCGTAGAAAAGATCAAAGGATCTTC
TTGAGATCCTTTTTTTCTGCGCGTAATCTGCTGCTTGCAAACAAAAAAACCACCGCTACCAGCGGTGGTT
TGTTTGCCGGATCAAGAGCTACCAACTCTTTTTCCGAAGGTAACTGGCTTCAGCAGAGCGCAGATACCAA
ATACTGTTCTTCTAGTGTAGCCGTAGTTAGGCCACCACTTCAAGAACTCTGTAGCACCGCCTACATACCT
CGCTCTGCTAATCCTGTTACCAGTGGCTGCTGCCAGTGGCGATAAGTCGTGTCTTACCGGGTTGGACTCA
AGACGATAGTTACCGGATAAGGCGCAGCGGTCGGGCTGAACGGGGGGTTCGTGCACACAGCCCAGCTTGG
AGCGAACGACCTACACCGAACTGAGATACCTACAGCGTGAGCTATGAGAAAGCGCCACGCTTCCCGAAGG
GAGAAAGGCGGACAGGTATCCGGTAAGCGGCAGGGTCGGAACAGGAGAGCGCACGAGGGAGCTTCCAGGG
GGAAACGCCTGGTATCTTTATAGTCCTGTCGGGTTTCGCCACCTCTGACTTGAGCGTCGATTTTTGTGAT
GCTCGTCAGGGGGGCGGAGCCTATGGAAAAACGCCAGCAACGCGGCCTTTTTACGGTTCCTGGCCTTTTG
CTGGCCTTTTGCTCACATGTTCTTTCCTGCACTAGATCCCCGGCAAGTTCATCCTTAGGGTTTTCATATC
TCTTAAAAAGTCAATTTCTGCTTGATTAATTTCTTGTGGATTATTGTTTTTGCGGTTTTTCATTTTTTAT
CTCCTTGAGTATTGAATTTTTTCTTATATATAAAATATAGCAAAAACTATTTTTGCCAACTTTTTTACAA
AAAATTTTTTATTAAAACACTTAGGGCTTTGCTAAATTCTCTTTTAAAAGAACTTAGTAAAGCCCTATGG
ATTTAAGAACTGATTATACTTACGTAGTAAAAATACTACAGATATTAATAGTATAGACCATATCAAAATC
ATAATCAATTTATATTTATCTAAAATTGTGGTCCATACAAAATACAAAAAAATTAGGTTTTTCTAAATTC
TATTTTAAAAGAACTTAGTAACACCTAATCTCTAAATTACTTACAAAATTCTAAAATTAGATTTTTAGTT
CTTCATATTTCTTTAAAAGTTTTTTAAGAAAATCTTTTTGATTTTCAAAAATTTCATGCATCATAAAACT
AGTAAATTTGGATTTTTTTTTGTAAAAATCATAACTTTCTTGGGTTTTAAGTTGAAATCTTAATGGTTTT
ATTGGATTTTGCCTAGATTTTTTTAACGCCGGACTTTCTTTATCTTTTATAAAATTATAAGAATTTTTAA
TACCATTTTCTATTAAATAATCTTCTTTTATAAGCCCCTCTTGCAGTGCAGTTGCTAATCTTAAATACTT
ATACGCTTGAGTTTTTGCTACATCAAAGTCTTTTATAAAATCAAGAAAAGTTTTATAACCATCAAATTTA
TAATATTGATTATCTTTTATTTCTTTTAAAATTTTAATATTTTCCACCCTGTGGAATATTTCTTTTTTGA
AATTGTCATTTAACTTTTCCTTTAGTGTCTTGTAATAAGAAATTTTACTTTCATTAATCATTAAATTTTG
TTCAACATAAGTATCTATCTTTTTTGTTAAAACTTTAACAACACGTTTTTTTTCCATAAAAATTTTCCTT
TATTTTTGCAACATTTTCCTTAATTGATATAATTGTTACTATTTTAGATTTTTTAATATCCACTTAAGAA
TTAATCCCTCACTAGAATATTTTTTATTATAGAATTCATATACATGTTTTTCTAAATCTATAAATTTATC
AACAATTGCTTTATTATAGGGTGTATCTATCTTTTCTTTTCTTAATAATCGTCTCATATTCTTTAAATAA
CAACAAACACTGCCGGTTTTAAACCTAAATTCTATGTAATATATTTTTGAAAAAGTATATACATTTTCAA
CCCCGTTTATTTCATACTTTACAAAAACATTATTTATTGGTTTTCTATAACCATAGTAAATGCCTAAAAA
TTTGTCCCCGTCTTTCATAGGATATAGATAAAGTTTTTGAATCTCTGATTTATCTAATAATTTTTCAAAA
AAAATTATACACCGCTTTTGTTTGTTACTAACTACTCTATGCAATGCCTTTAATATTTTTGTGTGATATA
TATTTTTATCACCTTTTTTTTCTTTCAGCAGGAAGATACTTTCTTTTGGAAATTTAATTTTTTGTTCATT
TATTCTTGCAGCCTTAAGTCCGATTTTCATATTTAATCCTTATATAGCCTTTCTATTTAATTCTTTTAAA
CTCAATAAACTTTTTTGGTTTTTCATTAGTTCTAATAATTCGCAATAATATGTGCAAAACACTTTATTGT
ATTCTATTTTCTTTTGGTTATTCAAATATTCTTTTATAATTGGCTTTAGAAGTTCAATATTTACTTCTTT
TTTTAGTTGTTCAATAAGGATATTGAAAATGTTTGTTTTTAAATCTTGATAATTTTGTTGAGAATTTTCT
TTTTTTCTTTCAATTGACTTCTCTAATTTACGCTTTATATTGTTTAAATCGCTATATTTATGACTTTCAA
TAATAAAATGAGGCTTAAATTTGTAATTTTCGTATATTTTTTGGAAACTTGTTTCTAATTGTTTAGAATT
ATATTCATTTTTTTCAAATTCTTTTTGAGTGTTGCATAGAATTTCCTTTAATTTTTCTTGTTTTTCTTTC
ATACAAGATTTAGTAAAATGTATATTTTTATTTTTTAGTAATTTAATTTCTATTATTTTTATGATTTTAA
GTATTTTGATTATATTATCTTTATCAATATTTAAATTGAATAAAATTGTAAGAAAAATTGAAAGAATTTT
TTTACATAAAAAGTTACATTTATTGAAGTAATTTCTTACTTGATACTTTTCTATTTCATTAATCTTTCTT
TCTTCTTTTATATTATTTTTATTATTTAAACACTCCTTTAAATCTACACTCCCATTTTTAGTAAATCTAT
CTTTAAGGCCCCTTGAAACTCTATTTTGAAATCTTAAATCTTTTTTTTCTTGAAAGTATTTATAGATTTT
TTGGTAACATTCTTTTTTTGAAAAATTAAGTTGATAGTATATTTCGGTCCCCAAATTTACCCCTAAGTGT
TTGTGATAATTAGTTGTGACTTTAAATTCTTTTTCTAATTTGTAAAGGTAATTTTGCAGTGTTTTTAGTT
TAACGGGTGTTTGACTATTTCTTTTAAGGTTTTCATTAAAGTAATAGAGTATGTTTTTTTGTGTGTATTT
CTTATATGTTTTATTTATGTACGCTAGTGTTGAGATAAGGACTACTAATTTATACTGTAATTTATTGTAG
CAAGTTGTGGTTTTACTGGTTTTGTTTATATTAGATAAGTTTTCCATTTATAGCTCCTTGAATACCGGAT
TTTTTATCTATAAAGTATATATATCACAATTTTGATTTAAAAGTAAATTCTTTTTTTAAAAATACAAAAA
TTTTTTATAAATTATATAGACCATGATATTGTATTAATACTAATTGATTTTAATTTAAGGTTGAACTAAA
ATAAACATAGTTTTGTAGAAAATAATTTTTCATTATTTTGCTACTTGATATTGGATCGTAAAAATATTAG
GGCTTTACAAAGTTCTTTTAAAAGAGAATTTAGTAAAGCCCTAAGTCTTTTAATAAAAAATTTTTTGTAA
AAAAGTTGGCAAAAATAGTTTTTGCTATATATTTATATATAAGAAAAAATTCAATACTCAAGGAGATAAA
AAATGGAAAACTTAAACAATAATCCACAAAAAATTAATCAAATAAATAAGCAAACTAATTTTATTGGTTT
TGAAAATTTTATAGAACTTGATAATCAAGTTAATCAAACTAAAGAAAAAAGTAAATTAAGTAAGATAGGT
AAGAAATTACCCGGAATAAGCAGTCAAGTCTAGTGCGGCCGCGCCCAATACGCAAACCGCCTCTCCCCGC
GCGTTGGCCGATTCATTAATGCAGCTGGCACGACAGGTTTCCCGACTGGAAAGCGGGCAGTGAGCGCAAC
GCAATTAATGTGAGTTAGCTCACTCATTAGGCACCCCAGGCTTTACACTTTATGCTTCCGGCTCGTATGT
TGTGTGGAATTGTGAGCGGATAACAATTTCACACAGGAAACAGCTATGACATGATTACGAATTCGAGCTC
GAATTCTAAAGATCTTTGACAGCTAGCTCAGTCCTAGGTATAATACTAGTGGAAGAGCCAAAGTCAACAC
TTATAGACAAATATGATCTTTCTAACCTTCACGAAATAGCATCAGGGGGAGCACCTTTGTCTAAGGAAGT
AGGAGAGGCAGTTGCAAAGAGGTTTCATTTACCCGGAATTAGGCAAGGATATGGGTTAACAGAAACCACA
TCTGCAATTTTAATTACACCTGAAGGAGATGATAAACCAGGAGCTGTTGGGAAGGTTGTTCCTTTTTTTG
AGGCTAAAGTTGTTGATTTAGATACTGGAAAGACTTTAGGAGTTAATCAAAGAGGCGAGTTATGTGTAAG
AGGACCTATGATAATGTCAGGATACGTAAATAATCCAGAAGCTACAAATGCATTGATAGATAAAGATGGT
TGGTTACACTCAGGCGATATAGCTTATTGGGACGAAGATGAACACTTTTTTATAGTTGATAGATTGAAAT
CTTTGATTAAGTATAAAGGTTATCAAGTAGCTCCAGCAGAATTGGAAAGTATTTTATTGCAACACCCAGC
TCTTCCGTTTTAGAGCTAGAAATAGCAAGTTAAAATAAGGCTAGTCCGTTATCAACTTGAAAAAGTGGCA
CCGAGTCGGTGCTTTTTTTGAAGCTTGGGCCCGAACAAAAACTCAAAGCTTGGCACTGGCCGTCGTTTTA
CAACGTCGTGACTGGGAAAACCCTGGCGTTACCCAACTTAATCGCCTTGCAGCACATCCCCCTTTCGCCA
GCTGGCGTAATAGCGAAGAGGCCCGCACCGATCGCCCTTCCCAACAGTTGCGCAGCCTGAATGGCGAATG
GCGCGGCCGCCCTAGGTTAATCTTCAATAACATGTAAACCACGACGTTTTAAATCTTCTAATGAATCTAA
CATTCCTCTTATTAATTCAACAGGATGTCCTTCCCAATCTTCAACAACACCAACAATTCTTAAAGGTTCA
CAAGTTCTATAAGATTGTGTTGGATTACCAGGAAATTTTTTATTTGTAAGATTTGGATCATCTTCAAATG
GTCCTGTTGGTTCAACTATATATATATAACCACGACCTTCAAGACCAGATAGTGACATAGCAAGTTCAGC
TCCCCAAACTGCTGGTTCCATTAAAGCTGAAAAATAAATATGTTTAAGAATTCGACCATCTTCAAAATGA
GAAATAAATCCTGTAGTTAGTAAATCACCAATTGCTAAATTAGCTTTAGTTCCATGATAAAATGGTCCTT
GTACTTGTTTATAATTATCATGAGAAATAGGAATCCAATCTTTTACCATGACGTTACCTCCTCATGATGT
TTAACTTTGTTTTAGGGCGACTGCCCTGCTGCGTAACATCGTTGCTGCTCCATAACATCAAACATCGACC
CACGGCGTAACGCGCTTGCTGCTTGGATGCCCGAGGCATAGACTGTACCCCAAAAAAACAGTCATAACAA
GCCATGCGGCCGTACCCGAGCTTCAAGGAAGATTTCCTATTAAGGTTGAACTTAAGAGCTTAAGCATAGA
CGATTTGAAAAAAATTTTAAAACAAACAAAAAATTCTTTAATAAAACAATATGTTGCGATGTTTAAGGTT
TATGATTTAGATTTAAAGTTTAGTGAGGAAGCTATAGATAGAATTGCAGAGCTTACTTTTAATATGAATC
TTGAGAGTGAAAATCTTGGTGCCAGAAGACTTCACGGTGTTATGGAAATAGTGCTTGCAGATCTTTTTTT
TGAAGTGCCTGGCAGTAAGTTGAAAAAATTTGAAATAAACTTGGACTATGTTAATAAAAAAATACAAATT
AACGAACAAAAAGATTTGAATTATTATATAATTTAGTTAAAAGCAATTTTAAATGAGGGAGGTTTCCATC
ATATGGATAGAAGTGGTAAACCTGAATTAACTGCTACTAGTGTTGAAAAATTTTTAATTGAAAAATTTGA
TAGTGTTAGTGATTTAATGCAATTAAGTGAAGGTGAAGAAAGTAGAGCTTTTAGTTTTGATGTTGGTGGT
AGAGGTTATGTTTTAAGAGTTAATAGTTGTGCTGATGGTTTTTATAAAGATAGATATGTTTATAGACATT
TTGCTAGTGCTGCTTTACCTATTCCTGAAGTTTTAGATATTGGTGAATTTAGTGAAAGTTTAACTTATTG
TATTAGTAGAAGAGCACAAGGTGTTACTTTACAAGATTTACCTGAAACTGAATTACCTGCTGTTTTACAA
CCTGTTGCTGAAGCTATGGATGCTATTGCGGCGGCTGATCTCAGTCAAACTTCGGGTTTTGGTCCTTTTG
GTCCTCAAGGTATTGGTCAATATACTACTTGGAGAGATTTTATTTGTGCTATTGCTGATCCTCATGTTTA
TCATTGGCAAACTGTTATGGATGATACTGTTAGTGCTAGTGTTGCTCAAGCATTAGATGAATTAATGTTA
TGGGCTGAAGATTGTCCTGAAGTTAGACATTTAGTTCATGCTGATTTTGGTAGTAATAATGTTTTAACTG
ATAATGGTAGAATTACTGCTGTTATTGATTGGAGTGAAGCTATGTTTGGTGATAGTCAATATGAAGTTGC
TAATATTTTTTTTTGGAGACCTTGGTTAGCTTGTATGGAACAACAAACTAGATATTTTGAAAGAAGACAT
CCTGAATTAGCTGGTAGTCCTAGATTAAGAGCTTATATGTTAAGAATTGGTTTAGATCAATTATATCAAA
GTTTAGTTGATGGTAATTTTGATGATGCTGCTTGGGCTCAAGGTAGATGTGATGCTATTGTTAGAAGTGG
TGCTGGTACTGTTGGTAGAACTCAAATTGCTAGAAGAAGTGCTGCTGTTTGGACTGATGGTTGTGTTGAA
GTTTTAGCTGATAGTGGTAATAGAAGACCTAGTACTAGACCTAGAGCTAAAGAATAACAATTCGTTCAAG
CCGAGATCGGCTTACGCGGTTAATCTTCAATAACATGTAAACCACGACGTTTTAAATCTTCTAATGAATC
TAACATTCCTCTTATTAATTCAACAGGATGTCCTTCCCAATCTTCAACAACACCAACAATTCTTAAAGGT
TCACAAGTTCTATAAGATTGTGTTGGATTACCAGGAAATTTTTTATTTGTAAGATTTGGATCATCTTCAA
ATGGTCCTGTTGGTTCAACTATATATATATAACCACGACCTTCAAGACCAGATAGTGACATAGCAAGTTC
AGCTCCCCAAACTGCTGGTTCCATTAAAGCTGAAAAATAAATATGTTTAAGAATTCGACCATCTTCAAAA
TGAGAAATAAATCCTGTAGTTAGTAAATCACCAATTGCTAAATTAGCTTTAGTTCCATGATAAAATGGTC
CTTGTACTTGTTTATAATTATCATGAGAAATAGGAATCCAATCTTTTACCATGACGTTACCTCCTCATGA
TGTTTAACTTTGTTTTAGGGCGACTGCCCTGCTGCGTAACATCGTTGCTGCTCCATAACATCAAACATCG
ACCCACGGCGTAACGCGCTTGCTGCTTGGATGCCCGAGGCATAGACTGTACCCCAAAAAAACAGTCATAA
CAAGCCATGCGGCCGTACCCGAGCTTCAAGGAAGATTTCCTATTAAGGTTGAACTTAAGAGCTTAAGCAT
AGACGATTTGAAAAAAATTTTAAAACAAACAAAAAATTCTTTAATAAAACAATATGTTGCGATGTTTAAG
GTTTATGATTTAGATTTAAAGTTTAGTGAGGAAGCTATAGATAGAATTGCAGAGCTTACTTTTAATATGA
ATCTTGAGAGTGAAAATCTTGGTGCCAGAAGACTTCACGGTGTTATGGAAATAGTGCTTGCAGATCTTTT
TTTTGAAGTGCCTGGCAGTAAGTTGAAAAAATTTGAAATAAACTTGGACTATGTTAATAAAAAAATACAA
ATTAACGAACAAAAAGATTTGAATTATTATATAATTTAGTTAAAAGCAATTTTAAATGAGGGAGGTTTCC
ATCATATGGATAGAAGTGGTAAACCTGAATTAACTGCTACTAGTGTTGAAAAATTTTTAATTGAAAAATT
TGATAGTGTTAGTGATTTAATGCAATTAAGTGAAGGTGAAGAAAGTAGAGCTTTTAGTTTTGATGTTGGT
GGTAGAGGTTATGTTTTAAGAGTTAATAGTTGTGCTGATGGTTTTTATAAAGATAGATATGTTTATAGAC
ATTTTGCTAGTGCTGCTTTACCTATTCCTGAAGTTTTAGATATTGGTGAATTTAGTGAAAGTTTAACTTA
TTGTATTAGTAGAAGAGCACAAGGTGTTACTTTACAAGATTTACCTGAAACTGAATTACCTGCTGTTTTA
CAACCTGTTGCTGAAGCTATGGATGCTATTGCGGCGGCTGATCTCAGTCAAACTTCGGGTTTTGGTCCTT
TTGGTCCTCAAGGTATTGGTCAATATACTACTTGGAGAGATTTTATTTGTGCTATTGCTGATCCTCATGT
TTATCATTGGCAAACTGTTATGGATGATACTGTTAGTGCTAGTGTTGCTCAAGCATTAGATGAATTAATG
TTATGGGCTGAAGATTGTCCTGAAGTTAGACATTTAGTTCATGCTGATTTTGGTAGTAATAATGTTTTAA
CTGATAATGGTAGAATTACTGCTGTTATTGATTGGAGTGAAGCTATGTTTGGTGATAGTCAATATGAAGT
TGCTAATATTTTTTTTTGGAGACCTTGGTTAGCTTGTATGGAACAACAAACTAGATATTTTGAAAGAAGA
CATCCTGAATTAGCTGGTAGTCCTAGATTAAGAGCTTATATGTTAAGAATTGGTTTAGATCAATTATATC
AAAGTTTAGTTGATGGTAATTTTGATGATGCTGCTTGGGCTCAAGGTAGATGTGATGCTATTGTTAGAAG
TGGTGCTGGTACTGTTGGTAGAACTCAAATTGCTAGAAGAAGTGCTGCTGTTTGGACTGATGGTTGTGTT
GAAGTTTTAGCTGATAGTGGTAATAGAAGACCTAGTACTAGACCTAGAGCTAAAGAATAACAATTCGTTC
AAGCCGAGATCGGCTTACGCGT
